>Addgene plasmid #111236 | pBTMcC24-DM | addgene full sequence | sequence record 254055 | Addgene NGS Result
GGTGCTACAGAGTTCTTGAAGTGGTGGCCTAACTACGGCTACACTAGAAGAACAGTATTTGGTATCTGCG
CTCTGCTGAAGCCAGTTACCTTCGGAAAAAGAGTTGGTAGCTCTTGATCCGGCAAACAAACCACCGCTGG
TAGCGGTGGTTTTTTTGTTTGCAAGCAGCAGATTACGCGCAGAAAAAAAGGATCTCAAGAAGATCCTTTG
ATCTTTTCTACGGGGTCTGACGCTCAGTGGAACGAAAACTCACGTTAAGGGATTTTGGTCATGAGATTAT
CAAAAAGGATCTTCACCTAGATCCTTTTAAATTAAAAATGAAGTTTTAAATCAATCTAAAGTATATATGA
GTAAACTTGGTCTGACAGTTACCAATGCTTAATCAGTGAGGCACCTATCTCAGCGATCTGTCTATTTCGT
TCATCCATAGTTGCCTGACTCCCCGTCGTGTAGATAACTACGATACGGGAGGGCTTACCATCTGGCCCCA
GTGCTGCAATGATACCGCGAGAYCCACGCTCACCGGCTCCAGATTTATCAGCAATAAACCAGCCAGCCGG
AAGGGCCGAGCGCAGAAGTGGTCCTGCAACTTTATCCGCCTCCATCCAGTCTATTAATTGTTGCCGGGAA
GCTAGAGTAAGTAGTTCGCCAGTTAATAGTTTGCGCAACGTTGTTGCCATTGCTACAGGCATCGTGGTGT
CACGCTCGTCGTTTGGTATGGCTTCATTCAGCTCCGGTTCCCAACGATCAAGGCGAGTTACATGATCCCC
CATGTTGTGCAAAAAAGCGGTTAGCTCCTTCGGTCCTCCGATCGTTGTCAGAAGTAAGTTGGCCGCAGTG
TTATCACTCATGGTTATGGCAGCACTGCATAATTCTCTTACTGTCATGCCATCCGTAAGATGCTTTTCTG
TGACTGGTGAGTACTCAACCAAGTCATTCTGAGAATAGTGTATGCGGCGACCGAGTTGCTCTTGCCCGGC
GTCAATACGGGATAATACCGCGCCACATAGCAGAACTTTAAAAGTGCTCATCATTGGAAAACGTTCTTCG
GGGCGAAAACTCTCAAGGATCTTACCGCTGTTGAGATCCAGTTCGATGTAACCCACTCGTGCACCCAACT
GATCTTCAGCATCTTTTACTTTCACCAGCGTTTCTGGGTGAGCAAAAACAGGAAGGCAAAATGCCGCAAA
AAAGGGAATAAGGGCGACACGGAAATGTTGAATACTCATACTCTTCCTTTTTCAATATTATTGAAGCATT
TATCAGGGTTATTGTCTCATGAGCGGATACATATTTGAATGTATTTAGAAAAATAAACAAATAGGGGTTC
CGCGCACATTTCCCCGAAAAGTGCCACCTGACGTCTAAGAAACCATTATTATCATGACATTAACCTATAA
AAATAGGCGTATCACGAGGCCCTTTCGTCTCGCGCGTTTCGGTGATGACGGTGAAAACCTCTGACACATG
CAGCTCCCGGAGACGGTCACAGCTTGTCTGTAAGCGGATGCCGGGAGCAGACAAGCCCGTCAGGGCGCGT
CAGCGGGTGTTGGCGGGTGTCGGGGCTGGCTTAACTATGCGGCATCAGAGCAGATTGTACTGAGAGTGCA
CCATAACGCATTTAAGCATAAACACGCACTATGCCGTTCTTCTCATGTATATATATATACAGGCAACACG
CAGATATAGGTGCGACGTGAACAGTGAGCTGTATGTGCGCAGCTCGCGTTGCATTTTCGGAAGCGCTCGT
TTTCGGAAACGCTTTGAAGTTCCTATTCCGAAGTTCCTATTCTCTAGCTAGAAAGTATAGGAACTTCAGA
GCGCTTTTGAAAACCAAAAGCGCTCTGAAGACGCACTTTCAAAAAACCAAAAACGCACCGGACTGTAACG
AGCTACTAAAATATTGCGAATACCGCTTCCACAAACATTGCTCAAAAGTATCTCTTTGCTATATATCTCT
GTGCTATATCCCTATATAACCTACCCATCCACCTTTCGCTCCTTGAACTTGCATCTAAACTCGACCTCTA
CATTTTTTATGTTTATCTCTAGTATTACTCTTTAGACAAAAAAATTGTAGTAAGAACTATTCATAGAGTG
AATCGAAAACAATACGAAAATGTAAACATTTCCTATACGTAGTATATAGAGACAAAATAGAAGAAACCGT
TCATAATTTTCTGACCAATGAAGAATCATCAACGCTATCACTTTCTGTTCACAAAGTATGCGCAATCCAC
ATCGGTATAGAATATAATCGGGGATGCCTTTATCTTGAAAAAATGCACCCGCAGCTTCGCTAGTAATCAG
TAAACGCGGGAAGTGGAGTCAGGCTTTTTTTATGGAAGAGAAAATAGACACCAAAGTAGCCTTCTTCTAA
CCTTAACGGACCTACAGTGCAAAAAGTTATCAAGAGACTGCATTATAGAGCGCACAAAGGAGAAAAAAAG
TAATCTAAGATGCTTTGTTAGAAAAATAGCGCTCTCGGGATGCATTTTTGTAGAACAAAAAAGAAGTATA
GATTCTTTGTTGGTAAAATAGCGCTCTCGCGTTGCATTTCTGTTCTGTAAAAATGCAGCTCAGATTCTTT
GTTTGAAAAATTAGCGCTCTCGCGTTGCATTTTTGTTTTACAAAAATGAAGCACAGATTCTTCGTTGGTA
AAATAGCGCTTTCGCGTTGCATTTCTGTTCTGTAAAAATGCAGCTCAGATTCTTTGTTTGAAAAATTAGC
GCTCTCGCGTTGCATTTTTGTTCTACAAAATGAAGCACAGATGCTTCGTTGCTTGCATGCAACTTCTTTT
CTTTTTTTTTTCTTTTCTCTCTCCCCCGTTGTTGTCTCACCATATCCGCAATGACAAAAAAATGATGGAA
GACACTAAAGGAAAAAATTAACGACAAAGACAGCACCAACAGATGTCGTTGTTCCAGAGCTGATGAGGGG
TATCTCGAAGCACACGAAACTTTTTCCTTCCTTCATTCACGCACACTACTCTCTAATGAGCAACGGTATA
CGGCCTTCCTTCCAGTTACTTGAATTTGAAATAAAAAAAAGTTTGCTGTCTTGCTATCAAGTATAAATAG
ACCTGCAATTATTAATCTTTTGTTTCCTCGTCATTGTTCTCGTTCCCTTTCTTCCTTGTTTCTTTTTCTG
CACAATATTTCAAGCTATACCAAGCATACAATCAACTCCAAGCTTGAATTAATTCCGGGCGGAGTCGAGA
TGACAAGTTTGTACAAAAAAGCTGAACGAGAAACGTAAAATGATATAAATATCAATATATTAAATTAGAT
TTTGCATAAAAAACAGACTACATAATACTGTAAAACACAACATATCCAGTCACTATGGCGGCCGCGGGTG
ATGCTGCCAACTTAGCGGCCGCTAAGTTGGCAGCATCACCCGACGCACTTTGCGCCGAATAAATACCTGT
GACGGAAGATCACTTCGCAGAATAAATAAATCCTGGTGTCCCTGTTGATACCGGGAAGCCCTGGGCCAAC
TTTTGGCGAAAATGAGACGTTGATCGGCACGTAAGAGGTTCCAACTTTCACCATAATGAAATAAGATCAC
TACCGGGCGTATTTTTTGAGTTATCGAGATTTTCAGGAGCTAAGGAAGCTAAAATGGAGAAAAAAATCAC
TGGATATACCACCGTTGATATATCCCAATGGCATCGTAAAGAACATTTTGAGGCATTTCAGTCAGTTGCT
CAATGTACCTATAACCAGACCGTTCAGCTGGATATTACGGCCTTTTTAAAGACCGTAAAGAAAAATAAGC
ACAAGTTTTATCCGGCCTTTATTCACATTCTTGCCCGCCTGATGAATGCTCATCCGGAATTCCGTATGGC
AATGAAAGACGGTGAGCTGGTGATATGGGATAGTGTTCACCCTTGTTACACCGTTTTCCATGAGCAAACT
GAAACGTTTTCATCGCTCTGGAGTGAATACCACGACGATTTCCGGCAGTTTCTACACATATATTCGCAAG
ATGTGGCGTGTTACGGTGAAAACCTGGCCTATTTCCCTAAAGGGTTTATTGAGAATATGTTTTTCGTCTC
AGCCAATCCCTGGGTGAGTTTCACCAGTTTTGATTTAAACGTGGCCAATATGGACAACTTCTTCGCCCCC
GTTTTCACCATGGGCAAATATTATACGCAAGGCGACAAGGTGCTGATGCCGCTGGCGATTCAGGTTCATC
ATGCCGTTTGTGATGGCTTCCATGTCGGCAGAATGCTTAATGAATTACAACAGTACTGCGATGAGTGGCA
GGGCGGGGCGTAATCTAGAGGATCCGGCTTACTAAAAGCCAGATAACAGTATGCGTATTTGCGCGCTGAT
TTTCGCGGTATAAGAATATATACTGATATGTATACCCGAAGTATGTCAAAAAGAGGTATGCTATGAAGCA
GCGTATTACAGTGACAGTTGACAGCGACAGCTATCAGTTGCTCAAGGCATATATGATGTCAATATCTCCG
GTCTGGTAAGCACAACCATGCAGAATGAAGCCCGTCGTCTGCGTGCCGAACGCTGGAAAGCGGAAAATCA
GGAAGGGATGGCTGAGGTCGCCCGGTTTATTGAAATGAACGGCTCTTTTGCTGACGAGAACAGGGGCTGG
TGAAATGCAGTTTAAGGTTTACACCTATAAAAGAGAGAGCCGTTATCGTCTGTTTGTGGATGTACAGAGT
GATATTATTGACACGCCCGGGCGACGGATGGTGATCCCCCTGGCCAGTGCACGTCTGCTGTCAGATAAAG
TCTCCCGTGAACTTTACCCGGTGGTGCATATCGGGGATGAAAGCTGGCGCATGATGACCGCCGATATGGC
CAGTGTGCCGGTCTCCGTTATCGGGGAAGAAGTGGCTGATCTCAGCCACCGCGAAAATGACATCAAAAAC
GCCATTAACCTGATGTTCTGGGGAATATAAATGTCAGGCTCCCTTATACACAGCCAGTCTGCAGGTCGAC
CATAGTGACTGGATATGTTGTGTTTTACAGTATTATGTAGTCTGTTTTTTATGCAAAATCTAATTTAATA
TATTGATATTTATATCATTTTACGTTTCTCGTTCAGCTTTCTTGTACAAAGTGGTGGGCCGCAAAGCGTT
AACGGCCAGGCAACAAGAGGTGTTTGATCTCATCCGTGATCACATCAGCCAGACAGGTATGCCGCCGACG
CGTGCGGAAATCGCGCAGCGTTTGGGGTTCCGTTCCCCAAACGCGGCTGAAGAACATCTGAAGGCGCTGG
CACGCAAAGGCGTTATTGAAATTGTTTCCGGCGCATCACGCGGGATTCGTCTGTTGCAGGAAGAGGAAGA
AGGGTTGCCGCTGGTAGGTCGTGTGGCTGCCGGTGAACCACTTCTGGCGCAACAGCATATTGAAGGTCAT
TATCAGGTCGATCCTTCCTTATTCAAGCCGAATGCTGATTTCCTGCTGCGCGTCAGCGGGATGTCGATGA
AAGATATCGGCATTATGGATGGTGACTTGCTGGCAGTGCATAAAACTCAGGATGTACGTAACGGTCAGGT
CGTTGTCGCACGTATTGATGACGAGGTTACCGTTAAGCGCCTGAAAAAACAGGGCAATAAAGTCGAACTG
TTGCCAGAAAATAGCGAGTTTAAACCAATTGTCGTAGATCTTCGTCAGCAGAGCTTCACCATTGAAGGGC
TGGCGGTTGGGGTTATTCGCAACGGCGACTGGCTGTAACGGCCGCTGCAGCCAAGCTAATTCCGGGCGAA
TTTCTTATGATTTATGATTTTTATTATTAAATAAGTTATAAAAAAAATAAGTGTATACAAATTTTAAAGT
GACTCTTAGGTTTTAAAACGAAAATTCTTATTCTTGAGTAACTCTTTCCTGTAGGTCAGGTTGCTTTCTC
AGGTATAGCATGAGGTCGCTCTTATTGACCACACCTCTACCGGCATGCCGGCAAGTGCACAAACAATACT
TAAATAAATACTACTCAGTAATAACCTATTTCTTAGCATTTTTGACGAAATTTGCTATTTTGTTAGAGTC
TTTTACACCATTTGTCTCCACACCTCCGCTTACATCAACACCAATAACGCCATTTAATCTAAGCGCATCA
CCAACATTTTCTGGCGTCAGTCCACCAGCTAACATAAAATGTAAGCTTTCGGGGCTCTCTTGCCTTCCAA
CCCAGTCAGAAATCGAGTTCCAATCCAAAAGTTCACCTGTCCCACCTGCTTCTGAATCAAACAAGGGAAT
AAACGAATGAGGTTTCTGTGAAGCTGCACTGAGTAGTATGTTGCAGTCTTTTGGAAATACGAGTCTTTTA
ATAACTGGCAAACCGAGGAACTCTTGGTATTCTTGCCACGACTCATCTCCATGCAGTTGGACGATATCAA
TGCCGTAATCATTGACCAGAGCCAAAACATCCTCCTTAGGTTGATTACGAAACACGCCAACCAAGTATTT
CGGAGTGCCTGAACTATTTTTATATGCTTTTACAAGACTTGAAATTTTCCTTGCAATAACCGGGTCAATT
GTTCTCTTTCTATTGGGCACACATATAATACCCAGCAAGTCAGCATCGGAATCTAGAGCACATTCTGCGG
CCTCTGTGCTCTGCAAGCCGCAAACTTTCACCAATGGACCAGAACTACCTGTGAAATTAATAACAGACAT
ACTCCAAGCTGCCTTTGTGTGCTTAATCACGTATACTCACGTGCTCAATAGTCACCAATGCCCTCCCTCT
TGGCCCTCTCCTTTTCTTTTTTCGACCGAATTAATTCGTAATCATGTCATAGCTGTTTCCTGTGTGAAAT
TGTTATCCGCTCACAATTCCACACAACATACGAGCCGGAAGCATAAAGTGTAAAGCCTGGGGTGCCTAAT
GAGTGAGCTAACTCACATTAATTGCGTTGCGCTCACTGCCCGCTTTCCAGTCGGGAAACCTGTCGTGCCA
GGGGCTGCAGTGGAGGGTGTTGTTGTGGAGTTTTCCAACACCTTCAAATCGAAGAAAACTGGATCTCTTT
CCGATTTGGATAGCAATTGATTTTGTTCTTCAAGAACTTTGAACATTTTGCCCAGCCTAGTAATAGCTGG
TTCGTAGGGAGACGTCTCACAATCATATGGGAATACAAATACAAAATTAAAACTAAAAAAATTCCTAGCA
TATATTGGAGAATTGATTGTCACAGGATAACATACAATCCTATATGTACCATACTTAAAAGTGATCAACT
TGTGGCATAATATAGGCTTCGGTATGATGTAGTTTTTAAATGTGTTGAAATTAATACCATGATTTTTCAA
ATTATTTGGCGGAAACTCGTATTTAATCTTAGAACCTTCTGTAGGATGGAACACGGAGTAAAATATTGTG
TGTATGGGCACAAACCCTTGGAAATAGCTTAGCATTTGCCGTTGGCCTGATGATCTGACCATTCCCTTTA
GTAGAGAAAGAAAGTCGCTTCAAGCTAACCCAGTTTTCTTTTTTTTTATCACTTATCAGTCCTATTCGGA
GATACAGGCAACAAGTGATAGAGGGCCCATTATGAATACGCACCTCTATGTATTTCCGAGATACGATTAC
TCCAGTTCCTCTTACAAGAAATGCATAAAAATAGTTACAATTAATTAGAACAAGAACTTATTTAGAACAC
GTTCACACTGAGTAAGAACTCTTGTCCCTTATTAGCCTTGATAGTGCTGAAAAAAAGAAAAAAAACAAAA
AAAAGAAATAAAATAACGGCAAACAGCAAAGGCCACAGAACCGTATTCATGTTACTTCTGCAATATCAAT
CACTTACTGGCAAGTGCGTATAAATTAAACCTATTTCTTTATCATCATATTTACTTATATCTTTAACAGA
TTCCAAACCCTAAAGTGTCCGAATTTTCAATAGGGCGAACTTGAAGAATAACCAAGGTCAATAATATATC
TTTTAGTATAACCCTGAAATTTGCCCTATAGAAATCTAGGGTTTCTGTGTGGTTTCCGGGTGAGTCATAC
GGCTTTTTTGAATTTCTTTTTTTGCAGTTGTCTCTATCAATGAAAATTTCGAGGAAGACGATAAGGTTAA
GATAAGTAGATAAGAGAATGATACGAGATAAAGCACAAATTAGCAGAAAGAAGAGTGGTTGCGAACAGAG
TAAACCGAATCAGGGAATCCCTTTTTGCAAAAACATCAATTATCCTTTTCTTTTTTTTACGTATATATCT
GGAACAGAAATATATAAGTTACTATTATACTTATAGTTGGATCCAGTTTTTAATCTGTCGTCAATCGAAA
GTTTATTTCAGAGTTCTTCAGACTTCTTAACTCCTGTAAAAACAAAAAAAAAAAAAGGCATAGCAATGAC
AAATTCAAAAGAAGACGCCGACATAGAGGAGAAGCATATGTACAATGAGCCGGTCACAACCCTCTTTCAC
GACGTTGAAGCTTCACAAACACACCACAGACGTGGGTCAATACCATTGAAAGATGAGAAAAGTAAAGAAT
TGTATCCATTGCGCTCTTTCCCGACGAGAGTAAATGGCGAGGATACGTTCTCTATGGAGGATGGCATAGG
TGATGAAGATGAAGGAGAAGTACAGAACGCTGAAGTGAAGAGAGAGCTTAAGCAAAGACATATTGGTATG
ATTGCCCTTGGTGGTACTATTGGTACAGGTCTTTTCATTGGTTTATCCACACCTCTGACCAACGCCGGCC
CAGTGGGCGCTCTTATATCATATTTATTTATGGGTTCTTTGGCATATTCTGTCACGCAGTCCTTGGGTGA
AATGGCTACATTCATCCCTGTTACATCCTCTTTCACAGTTTTCTCACAAAGATTCCTTTCTCCAGCATTT
GGTGCGGCCAATGGTTACATGTATTGGTTTTCTTGGGCAATCACTTTTGCCCTGGAACTTAGTGTAGTTG
GCCAAGTCATTCAATTTTGGACGTACAAAGTTCCACTGGCGGCATGGATTAGTATTTTTTGGGTAATTAT
CACAATAATGAACTTGTTCCCTGTCAAATATTACGGTGAATTCGAGTTCTGGGTCGCTTCCATCAAAGTT
TTAGCCATTATCGGGTTTCTAATATACTGTTTTTGTATGGTTTGTGGTGCTGGGGTTACCGGCCCAGTTG
GATTCCGTTATTGGAGAAACCCAGGTGCCTGGGGTCCAGGTATAATATCTAAGGATAAAAACGAAGGGAG
GTTCTTAGGTTGGGTTTCCTCTTTGATTAACGCTGCCTTCACATTTCAAGGTACTGAACTAGTTGGTATC
ACTGCTGGTGAAGCTGCAAACCCCAGAAAATCCGTTCCAAGAGCCATCAAAAAAGTTGTTTTCCGTATCT
TAACCTTCTACATTGGCTCTCTATTATTCATTGGACTTTTAGTTCCATACAATGACCCTAAACTAACACA
ATCTACTTCCTACGTTTCTACTTCTCCCTTTATTATTGCTATTGAGAACTCTGGTACAAAGGTTTTGCCA
CATATCTTCAACGCTGTTATCTTAACAACCATTATTTCTGCCGCAAATTCAAATATTTACGTTGGTTCCC
GTATTTTATTTGGTCTATCAAAGAACAAGTTGGCTCCTAAATTCCTGTCAAGGACCACCAAAGGTGGTGT
TCCATACATTGCAGTTTTCGTTACTGCTGCATTTGGCGCTTTGGCTTACATGGAGACATCTACTGGTGGT
GACAAAGTTTTCGAATGGCTATTAAATATCACTGGTGTTGCAGGCTTTTTTGCATGGTTATTTATCTCAA
TCTCGCACATCAGATTTATGCAAGCTTTGAAATACCGTGGCATCTCTCGTGACGAGTTACCATTTAAAGC
TAAATTAATGCCCGGCTTGGCTTATTATGCGGCCACATTTATGACGATCATTATCATTATTCAAGGTTTC
ACGGCTTTTGCACCAAAATTCAATGGTGTTAGCTTTGCTGCCGCCTATATCTCTATTTTCCTGTTCTTAG
CTGTTTGGATCTTATTTCAATGCATATTCAGATGCAGATTTATTTGGAAGATTGGAGATGTCGATCGACA
TCGATTCCGATAGAAGAGACATTGAGGCAATTGTATGGGAAGATCATGAACCAAAGACTTTTTGGGACAA
ATTTTGGAATGTTGTAGCATAGATATGACGTTTTATTACCTTTGATCACATTTCCACGCCATTTCGCATT
CTCACCCTCATAAGTCATACACCGAAAAGAAAGTTTAAGGGATCAATGAGCTTACTATAATCTCAGTATA
TTTATTTTTATCGATAAGCTTGATCTGCATTAATGAATCGGCCAACGCGCGGGGAGAGGCGGTTTGCGTA
TTGGGCGCTCTTCCGCTTCCTCGCTCACTGACTCGCTGCGCTCGGTCGTTCGGCTGCGGCGAGCGGTATC
AGCTCACTCAAAGGCGGTAATACGGTTATCCACAGAATCAGGGGATAACGCAGGAAAGAACATGTGAGCA
AAAGGCCAGCAAAAGGCCAGGAACCGTAAAAAGGCCGCGTTGCTGGCGTTTTTCCATAGGCTCCGCCCCC
CTGACGAGCATCACAAAAATCGACGCTCAAGTCAGAGGTGGCGAAACCCGACAGGACTATAAAGATACCA
GGCGTTTCCCCCTGGAAGCTCCCTCGTGCGCTCTCCTGTTCCGACCCTGCCGCTTACCGGATACCTGTCC
GCCTTTCTCCCTTCGGGAAGCGTGGCGCTTTCTCATAGCTCACGCTGTAGGTATCTCAGTTCGGTGTAGG
TCGTTCGCTCCAAGCTGGGCTGTGTGCACGAACCCCCCGTTCAGCCCGACCGCTGCGCCTTATCCGGTAA
CTATCGTCTTGAGTCCAACCCGGTAAGACACGACTTATCGCCACTGGCAGCAGCCACTGGTAACAGGATT
AGCAGAGCGAGGTATGTAGGC
Features (pLannotate 1.2.2; 24 found; start..end, strand, type, name):
    369..1229    -  CDS            AmpR: β-lactamase; bla; confers resistance to ampicillin, carbenicillin, and related antibiotics
   1230..1334    -  promoter       AmpR promoter: bla
   1429..1464    +  CDS            rop (fragment): Rop protein, which maintains plasmids at low copy number; rop
   1566..1615    +  misc_feature   bom (fragment): basis of mobility region from pBR322
   1616..2780    +  rep_origin     2μ ori: yeast 2μ plasmid origin of replication
   2790..3187    +  promoter       ADH1 promoter: S. cerevisiae ADH1; promoter for alcohol dehydrogenase 1
   3223..3347    +  protein_bind   attR1: mutant version of attR; recombination site for the Gateway® LR reaction LR Clonase™
   3521..3623    +  promoter       cat promoter: promoter of the E. coli cat gene encoding chloramphenicol acetyltransferase
   3624..4283    +  CDS            CmR: chloramphenicol acetyltransferase; cat; confers resistance to chloramphenicol
   4462..4620    +  CDS            ccdA (fragment): CCDA_ECO57 - Also known as H, letA. Experimental evidence at protein level: Swiss-Prot protein existence level 1. Antitoxin component of a type II toxin-antitoxin (TA) system which inhibits the post-segregational killing (PSK) of plasmid-free cells, also referred to as a plasmid addiction system. Binds to and blocks the activity of CcdB; will also remove bound CcdB protein from the CcdB-GyrA complex by forming a CcdA-CcdB complex, a process termed rejuvenation. Functions as a transcriptional corepressor for the ccdAB operon, repression also requires CcdB (By similarity). From Escherichia coli
   4625..4930    +  CDS            ccdB: CcdB, a bacterial toxin that poisons DNA gyrase; ccdB; Plasmids containing the ccdB gene cannot be propagated in standard E. coli strains.
   4971..5095    -  protein_bind   attR2: mutant version of attR; recombination site for the Gateway® LR reaction LR Clonase™
   5103..5708    +  CDS            LexA: E. coli DNA-binding protein that represses genes involved in the SOS response to DNA damage; lexA; The N-terminal DNA-binding domain recognizes the 16-bp palindromic sequence 5'-CTGTATATATATACAG-3'.
   5736..5923    +  terminator     ADH1 terminator: S. cerevisiae ADH1; transcription terminator for the S. cerevisiae alcohol dehydrogenase 1 (ADH1) gene
   5976..6650    -  CDS            TRP1: phosphoribosylanthranilate isomerase, required for tryptophan biosynthesis; S. cerevisiae TRP1; yeast auxotrophic marker
   6651..6752    -  promoter       TRP1 promoter: S. cerevisiae TRP1
   6788..6810    -  protein_bind   lac operator (fragment): The lac repressor binds to the lac operator to inhibit transcription in E. coli. This inhibition can be relieved by adding lactose or isopropyl-β-D-thiogalactopyranoside (IPTG). lac repressor encoded by lacI
   6814..6844    -  promoter       lac promoter: promoter for the E. coli lac operon
   6859..6880    -  protein_bind   CAP binding site: CAP binding activates transcription in the presence of cAMP. E. coli catabolite activator protein
   6909..7385    -  CDS            NPR2 (fragment): NPR2_YEAST - Experimental evidence at protein level: Swiss-Prot protein existence level 1. Component of the SEA complex which coats the vacuolar membrane and is involved in intracellular trafficking, autophagy, response to nitrogen starvation, and amino acid biogenesis. Mediates inactivation of the TORC1 complex in response to amino acid starvation. Post-transcriptional regulator of nitrogen permeases. May be involved in putative NPR1-dependent phosphorylation of nitrogen permeases or in the processing and targeting of nitrogen permeases at the level of the endoplasmic reticulum. Involved in c
   8326..10005   +  CDS            CAN1 (fragment): CAN1_YEAST - Experimental evidence at protein level: Swiss-Prot protein existence level 1. High-affinity permease for arginine (PubMed:8436127, PubMed:9231419, PubMed:10654085, PubMed:11746604). From Saccharomyces cerevisiae (strain ATCC 204508 / S288c) (Baker's yeast).
  10004..10099   +  CDS            CAN1 (fragment): CAN1_YEAST - Experimental evidence at protein level: Swiss-Prot protein existence level 1. High-affinity permease for arginine (PubMed:8436127, PubMed:9231419, PubMed:10654085, PubMed:11746604). From Saccharomyces cerevisiae (strain ATCC 204508 / S288c) (Baker's yeast).
  10245..10298   -  CDS            lacI (fragment): lac repressor; lacI; The lac repressor binds to the lac operator to inhibit transcription in E. coli. This inhibition can be relieved by adding lactose or isopropyl-β-D-thiogalactopyranoside (IPTG).
  10481..198     -  rep_origin     ori (across the origin): high-copy-number ColE1/pMB1/pBR322/pUC origin of replication
