[The description below was written by a language model from this plasmid's Addgene catalogue record and pLannotate feature annotations shown in this document.]
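Description:
pBTMcC24-DM is a Gateway destination vector for protein expression in Saccharomyces cerevisiae, about 10.9 kb according to the sequenced record. It is an E. coli–yeast shuttle plasmid. A high-copy ColE1/pUC-type origin and an ampicillin resistance gene support propagation in bacteria, while a 2μ origin and the TRP1 auxotrophic marker with its own promoter provide episomal maintenance and selection in tryptophan-auxotrophic yeast. Because the vector still carries the ccdB toxin gene, it has to be grown in a ccdB-tolerant bacterial strain.

The expression unit is driven by the yeast ADH1 promoter and closed by the ADH1 terminator. Between them lies the Gateway cassette: attR1 and attR2 flank a chloramphenicol resistance gene with its cat promoter, a ccdA fragment, and ccdB. In an LR reaction an open reading frame from an entry clone replaces this cassette, and loss of ccdB provides counter-selection against unrecombined vector in standard E. coli strains. The E. coli LexA coding sequence sits immediately downstream of attR2, so an inserted ORF without a stop codon would be expected to be expressed with LexA fused to its C-terminus. This layout is typical of a LexA-based yeast two-hybrid bait, although the catalogue entry describes the plasmid only as a yeast expression vector.

The feature table also annotates most of the yeast CAN1 arginine permease gene, split into two adjacent fragments, along with a neighbouring NPR2 fragment. CAN1 confers canavanine sensitivity and is commonly used for counter-selection against a plasmid, but the record does not state its purpose here. Short remnants of lac, lacI, rop and bom sequences appear to be backbone leftovers. The associated publication concerns profiling how amino-acid changes perturb protein interactions.
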