Addgene plasmid #111236: pBTMcC24-DM
Purpose: yeast expression vector
Depositing lab: Ulrich Stelzl. Depositing organization: Universitaet Graz. Publication: Protein interaction perturbation profiling at amino-acid resolution. Woodsmith J, Apelt L, Casado-Medrano V, Ozkan Z, Timmermann B, Stelzl U. Nat Methods. 2017 Dec;14(12):1213-1221. doi: 10.1038/nmeth.4464. Epub 2017 Oct 16. PubMed 29039417.
Backbone
  Vector backbone: pBTMcC24-DM
  Vector type: Yeast Expression
  Selectable markers: TRP1
Growth in bacteria
  Bacterial resistance: Ampicillin, 100 μg/mL
  Growth temperature: 37°C
  Growth strain: ccdB Survival
  Copy number: High Copy
Gene/Insert
  Gene/Insert name: ccdB-cassette
  Species: unknown
  Insert size (bp): 1873
  Cloning method: Gateway Cloning
  Sequencing primers: 5′ unknown
Terms and licenses: Academic/Nonprofit Terms; Industry Terms: Not Available to Industry
How to cite: pBTMcC24-DM was a gift from Ulrich Stelzl (Addgene plasmid # 111236 ; http://n2t.net/addgene:111236 ; RRID:Addgene_111236)
